>Addgene plasmid #84678 | pGEX6P1-GST-Laforin C205S | addgene partial sequence | sequence record 166515 | pGEX5 5'-GGGCTGGCAAGCCACGTTTGGTG-3'
AGTTCTGTTCCAGGGGCCCCTGGGATCCCCGATGCGCTTCCGCTTTGGGGTGGTGGTGCCACCCGCCGTG
GCCGGCGCCCGGCCGGAGCTGCTGGTGGTGGGGTCGCGGCCCGAGCTGGGGCGTTGGGAG
