>Addgene plasmid #84678 | pGEX6P1-GST-Laforin C205S | addgene partial sequence | sequence record 166517 | pGEX3 5'-CCGGGAGCTGCATGTGTCAGAGG-3'
ACGCGCGAGGCAGATCGTCAGTCAGTCACGATGCGGCCGCTCGAGTACAGGCTACACACAGAAGAACGAA
CCTTCCCAAATTTCTGGAAAAAATCTTCTTGTGCCCGGGCCAAGGCCTCTTCGTCAATGTAGACAGCCGG
CCTCTTGGCCATGAGGAAATACTGCACCTTCCTCAGATTCCAGCCCATCACATACTGGAGCCAGCCGCAG
ACAGCCGCGGTGGAGCGGCCCACCCCAGCGTTGCAGTGCACGTACACGATGTGTCCCTTCTCCAGCAGCG
CATGCAGCAGGCACACCGCCTGGGGCAGCATCTGTACTCGGCCTTCGGTGCTCATATCTGGTGTTGGCAT
CCAGATGTAGGCCAAGCCTTCTTCCCTATATAGTTTAATCATAGTGTCTGGAGTCATGGGCTCTGGGTAG
CGGTTACTGCCTGAGGAATTCTGTACAATATCCCATTCAGTCTGGAAATTCATTACAGCTGTAATCCCCA
ATTCATGCTTCAGTTTGATGGTTACATGTTCCACCTGACGAGGGCAGCTACCCAGCCAGATATTTGGTAG
AATTCTTGAATAATGCATGGCTTGGTGGCCTGCAATATTAAAATAGAAGTCTGTTGTGTGCTTCATTTCA
TTGGTGTGTCCAGTGGCCTCAATCCAGTGTCCTATTGGGAGACAATACACACCATCCACCAAGTTGTTTT
CATTGTAAGTACAGCAACGGTCATGATGAGGTCCATTGCCTTCCCAGGAGAGCTCTCCTCCCGGCTCCCG
CTTCAGGAACTTGTACCAGAACGTGTCCACGCGGCC
