[The description below was written by a language model from this plasmid's Addgene catalogue record.]
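Description:
pGEX6P1-GST-Laforin C205S is a bacterial expression plasmid built on the pGEX6P1 backbone (about 4.9 kb without insert) for producing human laforin, the product of the EPM2A gene, as an N-terminal glutathione S-transferase fusion in E. coli. It is maintained as a high-copy plasmid under ampicillin selection. No feature table accompanies the record, so the regulatory elements are not listed. Vectors of the pGEX-6P family generally drive the GST fusion from an IPTG-inducible tac promoter, carry a lacI repressor gene, and place a PreScission protease site between GST and the cloned protein so that the tag can be removed after glutathione-affinity purification.

The laforin coding sequence was inserted by restriction cloning using BamHI at both the 5′ and 3′ ends; whether these sites remain intact is not recorded. As the name indicates, the insert carries a cysteine-to-serine substitution at residue 205. The record does not explain the role of this residue, but the associated study concerns S-nitrosylation of laforin, its inhibitory effect on the protein's phosphatase activity, and the relevance of this to Lafora disease. A Cys-to-Ser variant fits that context as a tool for testing the contribution of an individual cysteine. Repository sequencing found that the expressed protein carries nine extra amino acids at the C-terminus of laforin, which users should take into account when interpreting the size or behaviour of the recombinant protein. The construct's likely use is purification of GST-tagged mutant laforin for in vitro biochemical assays alongside wild-type protein.
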