Addgene plasmid #84678: pGEX6P1-GST-Laforin C205S
Purpose: bacterial expression, GST-fusion protein
Depositing lab: Ayano Satoh. Depositing organization: Okayama University. Publication: S-nitrosylation of laforin inhibits its phosphatase activity and is implicated in Lafora disease. Toyota R, Honjo Y, Imajo R, Satoh A. Sciencematters 10.19185/matters.201606000014.
Backbone
  Vector backbone: pGEX6P1
  Backbone size w/o insert (bp): 4900
  Vector type: Bacterial Expression
Growth in bacteria
  Bacterial resistance: Ampicillin, 100 μg/mL
  Growth temperature: 37°C
  Growth strain: DH5alpha
  Copy number: High Copy
Gene/Insert
  Gene/Insert name: Laforin
  Species: H. sapiens (human)
  Entrez Gene: EPM2A (a.k.a. EPM2, MELF)
  Tag / fusion protein: GST (N terminal on insert)
  Cloning method: Restriction Enzyme; 5′ cloning site BamHI (unknown if destroyed); 3′ cloning site BamHI (unknown if destroyed)
  Sequencing primers: 5′ GGGCTGGCAAGCCACGTTTGGTG
Terms and licenses: Academic/Nonprofit Terms; Industry Terms: Not Available to Industry
Depositor comments: Addgene Sanger sequencing results found extra YSSGRIVTD at C-term of Laforin
How to cite: pGEX6P1-GST-Laforin C205S was a gift from Ayano Satoh (Addgene plasmid # 84678 ; http://n2t.net/addgene:84678 ; RRID:Addgene_84678)
